Addgene plasmid #47152: TAL3433
Depositing lab: Keith Joung. Depositing organization: Massachusetts General Hospital. Publication: Targeted gene disruption in somatic zebrafish cells using engineered TALENs. Sander JD, Cade L, Khayter C, Reyon D, Peterson RT, Joung JK, Yeh JR. Nat Biotechnol. 2011 Aug 5;29(8):697-8. doi: 10.1038/nbt.1934. PubMed 21822241.
Backbone
  Vector backbone: JDS78
  Backbone manufacturer: Addgene plasmid #32290
  Backbone size w/o insert (bp): 6447
  Vector type: Mammalian Expression ; T7
Growth in bacteria
  Bacterial resistance: Ampicillin, 100 μg/mL
  Growth temperature: 37°C
  Growth strain: XL1 Blue
  Copy number: High Copy
Gene/Insert
  Gene/Insert name: ZebrafishCommunity-epd-right (alt name: epd)
  Species: D. rerio (zebrafish)
  Insert size (bp): 1430
  Entrez Gene: epd (a.k.a. epn, fj34b05, wu:fj34b05, zgc:109854)
  Promoter: CMV
  Tag / fusion protein: 3X Flag (N terminal on backbone); WT FOKI (C terminal on backbone)
  Cloning method: Restriction Enzyme; 5′ cloning site BsmBI (destroyed during cloning); 3′ cloning site BsmBI (destroyed during cloning)
  Sequencing primers: 5′ CMV-F; 3′ BGH-rev
Terms and licenses: Academic/Nonprofit Terms; Industry Terms: Not Available to Industry
Depositor comments: Target binding site: TGGTCAGCTGTGGTGAAT It is strongly recommended that users perform a diagnostic digest to verify this plasmid prior to use. For example, a double digest of the plasmid with BamHI and KpnI should result in two bands at 2.3kb and 5.8kb.
How to cite: TAL3433 was a gift from Keith Joung (Addgene plasmid # 47152 ; http://n2t.net/addgene:47152 ; RRID:Addgene_47152)
