[The description below was written by a language model from this plasmid's Addgene catalogue record.]
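Description:
TAL3433 is a TALEN expression plasmid built in the JDS78 backbone, a mammalian expression vector that also carries a T7 promoter. It encodes the "right" half of a TALEN pair directed against the zebrafish (D. rerio) gene epd, and belongs to a set of zebrafish-community TALEN constructs. It is a high-copy plasmid propagated in E. coli under ampicillin selection. The record does not state the origin of replication, and no feature table is available to confirm individual backbone elements.

The insert, about 1.4 kb, is an engineered array of TAL effector repeats assembled to recognise a specific 18-nucleotide half-site in epd. It was cloned into the roughly 6.4 kb backbone through BsmBI sites, which were destroyed in the process. This places the repeat array in frame with coding elements supplied by the backbone: an N-terminal 3X FLAG tag for detection and a C-terminal wild-type FokI nuclease domain. Because FokI cleaves only as a dimer, this construct is meant to be used with a partner "left" TALEN that binds the opposite strand nearby, so that the two nuclease domains meet over the spacer and make a double-strand break. Imprecise repair of that break can create insertions or deletions that disrupt the gene.

Expression is driven by the CMV promoter in mammalian cells. The T7 designation indicates that the coding sequence can also be transcribed in vitro, which would yield mRNA of the kind typically injected into zebrafish embryos, in keeping with the associated work on targeted gene disruption in somatic zebrafish cells. The depositor recommends checking the plasmid by diagnostic restriction digest before use, a sensible precaution for repeat-rich TALE arrays.
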