>Addgene plasmid #47152 | TAL3433 | depositor partial sequence | sequence record 67239 | Insert sequence
ATGGACTACAAAGACCATGACGGTGATTATAAAGATCATGACATCGATTACAAGGATGACGATGACAAGA
TGGCCCCCAAGAAGAAGAGGAAGGTGGGCATTCACCGCGGGGTACCTATGGTGGACTTGAGGACACTCGG
TTATTCGCAACAGCAACAGGAGAAAATCAAGCCTAAGGTCAGGAGCACCGTCGCGCAACACCACGAGGCG
CTTGTGGGGCATGGCTTCACTCATGCGCATATTGTCGCGCTTTCACAGCACCCTGCGGCGCTTGGGACGG
TGGCTGTCAAATACCAAGATATGATTGCGGCCCTGCCCGAAGCCACGCACGAGGCAATTGTAGGGGTCGG
TAAACAGTGGTCGGGAGCGCGAGCACTTGAGGCGCTGCTGACTGTGGCGGGTGAGCTTAGGGGGCCTCCG
CTCCAGCTCGACACCGGGCAGCTGCTGAAGATCGCGAAGAGAGGGGGAGTAACAGCGGTAGAGGCAGTGC
ACGCCTGGCGCAATGCGCTCACCGGGGCCCCCTTGAACCTGACCCCAGACCAGGTAGTCGCAATCGCGAA
CAATAATGGGGGAAAGCAAGCCCTGGAAACCGTGCAAAGGTTGTTGCCGGTCCTTTGTCAAGACCACGGC
CTTACACCGGAGCAAGTCGTGGCCATTGCAAATAATAACGGTGGCAAACAGGCTCTTGAGACGGTTCAGA
GACTTCTCCCAGTTCTCTGTCAAGCCCACGGGCTGACTCCCGATCAAGTTGTAGCGATTGCGTCCAACGG
TGGAGGGAAACAAGCATTGGAGACTGTCCAACGGCTCCTTCCCGTGTTGTGTCAAGCCCACGGTTTGACG
CCTGCACAAGTGGTCGCCATCGCCAGCCATGATGGCGGTAAGCAGGCGCTGGAAACAGTACAGCGCCTGC
TGCCTGTACTGTGCCAGGATCATGGACTGACCCCAGACCAGGTAGTCGCAATCGCGTCGAACATTGGGGG
AAAGCAAGCCCTGGAAACCGTGCAAAGGTTGTTGCCGGTCCTTTGTCAAGACCACGGCCTTACACCGGAG
CAAGTCGTGGCCATTGCAAATAATAACGGTGGCAAACAGGCTCTTGAGACGGTTCAGAGACTTCTCCCAG
TTCTCTGTCAAGCCCACGGGCTGACTCCCGATCAAGTTGTAGCGATTGCGTCGCATGACGGAGGGAAACA
AGCATTGGAGACTGTCCAACGGCTCCTTCCCGTGTTGTGTCAAGCCCACGGTTTGACGCCTGCACAAGTG
GTCGCCATCGCCTCGAATGGCGGCGGTAAGCAGGCGCTGGAAACAGTACAGCGCCTGCTGCCTGTACTGT
GCCAGGATCATGGACTGACCCCAGACCAGGTAGTCGCAATCGCGAACAATAATGGGGGAAAGCAAGCCCT
GGAAACCGTGCAAAGGTTGTTGCCGGTCCTTTGTCAAGACCACGGCCTTACACCGGAGCAAGTCGTGGCC
ATTGCAAGCAATGGGGGTGGCAAACAGGCTCTTGAGACGGTTCAGAGACTTCTCCCAGTTCTCTGTCAAG
CCCACGGGCTGACTCCCGATCAAGTTGTAGCGATTGCGAATAACAATGGAGGGAAACAAGCATTGGAGAC
TGTCCAACGGCTCCTTCCCGTGTTGTGTCAAGCCCACGGTTTGACGCCTGCACAAGTGGTCGCCATCGCC
AACAACAACGGCGGTAAGCAGGCGCTGGAAACAGTACAGCGCCTGCTGCCTGTACTGTGCCAGGATCATG
GACTGACCCCAGACCAGGTAGTCGCAATCGCGTCAAACGGAGGGGGAAAGCAAGCCCTGGAAACCGTGCA
AAGGTTGTTGCCGGTCCTTTGTCAAGACCACGGCCTTACACCGGAGCAAGTCGTGGCCATTGCAAATAAT
AACGGTGGCAAACAGGCTCTTGAGACGGTTCAGAGACTTCTCCCAGTTCTCTGTCAAGCCCACGGGCTGA
CTCCCGATCAAGTTGTAGCGATTGCGTCGAACATTGGAGGGAAACAAGCATTGGAGACTGTCCAACGGCT
CCTTCCCGTGTTGTGTCAAGCCCACGGTTTGACGCCTGCACAAGTGGTCGCCATCGCCTCCAATATTGGC
GGTAAGCAGGCGCTGGAAACAGTACAGCGCCTGCTGCCTGTACTGTGCCAGGATCATGGACTGACACCCG
AACAGGTGGTCGCCATTGCTTCTAATGGGGGAGGACGGCCAGCCTTGGAG
