>Addgene plasmid #47152 | TAL3433 | addgene partial sequence | sequence record 68663 | JDS-TALEN-F 5'-TAGGGGTCGGTAAACAGTGG-3'
ACTGTGGCGGGTGAGCTTAGGGGGCCTCCGCTCCAGCTCGACACCGGGCAGCTGCTGAAGATCGCGAAGA
GAGGGGGAGTAACAGCGGTAGAGGCAGTGCACGCCTGGCGCAATGCGCTCACCGGGGCCCCCTTGAACCT
GACCCCAGACCAGGTAGTCGCAATCGCGAACAATAATGGGGGAAAGCAAGCCCTGGAAACCGTGCAAAGG
TTGTTGCCGGTCCTTTGTCAAGACCACGGCCTTACACCGGAGCAAGTCGTGGCCATTGCAAATAATAACG
GTGGCAAACAGGCTCTTGAGACGGTTCAGAGACTTCTCCCAGTTCTCTGTCAAGCCCACGGGCTGACTCC
CGATCAAGTTGTAGCGATTGCGTCCAACGGTGGAGGGAAACAAGCATTGGAGACTGTCCAACGGCTCCTT
CCCGTGTTGTGTCAAGCCCACGGTTTGACGCCTGCACAAGTGGTCGCCATCGCCAGCCATGATGGCGGTA
AGCAGGCGCTGGAAACAGTACAGCGCCTGCTGCCTGTACTGTGCCAGGATCATGGACTGACCCCAGACCA
GGTAGTCGCAATCGCGTCGAACATTGGGGGAAAGCAAGCCCTGGAAACCGTGCAAAGGTTGTTGCCGGTC
CTTTGTCAAGACCACGGCCTTACACCGGAGCAAGTCGTGGCCATTGCAAATAATAACGGTGGCAAACAGG
CTCTTGAGACGGTTCAGAGACTTCTCCCAGTTCTCTGTCAAGCCCACGGGCTGACTCCCGATCAAGTTGT
AGCGATTGCGTCGCATGACGGAGGGAAACAAGCATTGGAGACTGTC
